>Addgene plasmid #203860 | Tet-O-FUW-FOSL2-P2A-mCherry | addgene full sequence | sequence record 402990 | Addgene NGS Result
CCCGATCCCCTATGGTGCACTCTCAGTACAATCTGCTCTGATGCCGCATAGTTAAGCCAGTATCTGCTCC
CTGCTTGTGTGTTGGAGGTCGCTGAGTAGTGCGCGAGCAAAATTTAAGCTACAACAAGGCAAGGCTTGAC
CGACAATTGCATGAAGAATCTGCTTAGGGTTAGGCGTTTTGCGCTGCTTCGCGATGTACGGGCCAGATAT
ACGCGTTGACATTGATTATTGACTAGTTATTAATAGTAATCAATTACGGGGTCATTAGTTCATAGCCCAT
ATATGGAGTTCCGCGTTACATAACTTACGGTAAATGGCCCGCCTGGCTGACCGCCCAACGACCCCCGCCC
ATTGACGTCAATAATGACGTATGTTCCCATAGTAACGCCAATAGGGACTTTCCATTGACGTCAATGGGTG
GAGTATTTACGGTAAACTGCCCACTTGGCAGTACATCAAGTGTATCATATGCCAAGTACGCCCCCTATTG
ACGTCAATGACGGTAAATGGCCCGCCTGGCATTATGCCCAGTACATGACCTTATGGGACTTTCCTACTTG
GCAGTACATCTACGTATTAGTCATCGCTATTACCATGGTGATGCGGTTTTGGCAGTACATCAATGGGCGT
GGATAGCGGTTTGACTCACGGGGATTTCCAAGTCTCCACCCCATTGACGTCAATGGGAGTTTGTTTTGGC
ACCAAAATCAACGGGACTTTCCAAAATGTCGTAACAACTCCGCCCCATTGACGCAAATGGGCGGTAGGCG
TGTACGGTGGGAGGTCTATATAAGCAGCGCGTTTTGCCTGTACTGGGTCTCTCTGGTTAGACCAGATCTG
AGCCTGGGAGCTCTCTGGCTAACTAGGGAACCCACTGCTTAAGCCTCAATAAAGCTTGCCTTGAGTGCTT
CAAGTAGTGTGTGCCCGTCTGTTGTGTGACTCTGGTAACTAGAGATCCCTCAGACCCTTTTAGTCAGTGT
GGAAAATCTCTAGCAGTGGCGCCCGAACAGGGACTTGAAAGCGAAAGGGAAACCAGAGGAGCTCTCTCGA
CGCAGGACTCGGCTTGCTGAAGCGCGCACGGCAAGAGGCGAGGGGCGGCGACTGGTGAGTACGCCAAAAA
TTTTGACTAGCGGAGGCTAGAAGGAGAGAGATGGGTGCGAGAGCGTCAGTATTAAGCGGGGGAGAATTAG
ATCGCGATGGGAAAAAATTCGGTTAAGGCCAGGGGGAAAGAAAAAATATAAATTAAAACATATAGTATGG
GCAAGCAGGGAGCTAGAACGATTCGCAGTTAATCCTGGCCTGTTAGAAACATCAGAAGGCTGTAGACAAA
TACTGGGACAGCTACAACCATCCCTTCAGACAGGATCAGAAGAACTTAGATCATTATATAATACAGTAGC
AACCCTCTATTGTGTGCATCAAAGGATAGAGATAAAAGACACCAAGGAAGCTTTAGACAAGATAGAGGAA
GAGCAAAACAAAAGTAAGACCACCGCACAGCAAGCGGCCGCTGATCTTCAGACCTGGAGGAGGAGATATG
AGGGACAATTGGAGAAGTGAATTATATAAATATAAAGTAGTAAAAATTGAACCATTAGGAGTAGCACCCA
CCAAGGCAAAGAGAAGAGTGGTGCAGAGAGAAAAAAGAGCAGTGGGAATAGGAGCTTTGTTCCTTGGGTT
CTTGGGAGCAGCAGGAAGCACTATGGGCGCAGCGTCAATGACGCTGACGGTACAGGCCAGACAATTATTG
TCTGGTATAGTGCAGCAGCAGAACAATTTGCTGAGGGCTATTGAGGCGCAACAGCATCTGTTGCAACTCA
CAGTCTGGGGCATCAAGCAGCTCCAGGCAAGAATCCTGGCTGTGGAAAGATACCTAAAGGATCAACAGCT
CCTGGGGATTTGGGGTTGCTCTGGAAAACTCATTTGCACCACTGCTGTGCCTTGGAATGCTAGTTGGAGT
AATAAATCTCTGGAACAGATTTGGAATCACACGACCTGGATGGAGTGGGACAGAGAAATTAACAATTACA
CAAGCTTAATACACTCCTTAATTGAAGAATCGCAAAACCAGCAAGAAAAGAATGAACAAGAATTATTGGA
ATTAGATAAATGGGCAAGTTTGTGGAATTGGTTTAACATAACAAATTGGCTGTGGTATATAAAATTATTC
ATAATGATAGTAGGAGGCTTGGTAGGTTTAAGAATAGTTTTTGCTGTACTTTCTATAGTGAATAGAGTTA
GGCAGGGATATTCACCATTATCGTTTCAGACCCACCTCCCAACCCCGAGGGGACCCGACAGGCCCGAAGG
AATAGAAGAAGAAGGTGGAGAGAGAGACAGAGACAGATCCATTCGATTAGTGAACGGATCGGCACTGCGT
GCGCCAATTCTGCAGACAAATGGCAGTATTCATCCACAATTTTAAAAGAAAAGGGGGGATTGGGGGGTAC
AGTGCAGGGGAAAGAATAGTAGACATAATAGCAACAGACATACAAACTAAAGAATTACAAAAACAAATTA
CAAAAATTCAAAATTTTCGGGTTTATTACAGGGACAGCAGAGATCCAGTTTGGTTAGATCTCGAGTTTAC
CACTCCCTATCAGTGATAGAGAAAAGTGAAAGTCGAGTTTACCACTCCCTATCAGTGATAGAGAAAAGTG
AAAGTCGAGTTTACCACTCCCTATCAGTGATAGAGAAAAGTGAAAGTCGAGTTTACCACTCCCTATCAGT
GATAGAGAAAAGTGAAAGTCGAGTTTACCACTCCCTATCAGTGATAGAGAAAAGTGGAAGTCGAGCTCGG
TACCCGGGTCGAGGTAGGCGTGTACGGTGGGAGGCCTATATAAGCAGAGCTCGTTTAGTGAACCGTCAGA
TCGCCTGGAGACGCCATCCACGCTGTTTTGACCTCCATAGAAGACACCGGGACCGATCCAGCCTCCGCGG
CCCCGAATTCCGCCACCATGTACCAGGATTATCCCGGGAACTTTGACACCTCGTCCCGGGGCAGCAGCGG
CTCTCCTGCGCACGCCGAGTCCTACTCCAGCGGCGGCGGCGGCCAGCAGAAATTCCGGGTAGATATGCCT
GGCTCAGGCAGTGCATTCATCCCCACCATCAACGCCATCACGACCAGCCAGGACCTGCAGTGGATGGTGC
AGCCCACAGTGATCACCTCCATGTCCAACCCATACCCTCGCTCGCACCCCTACAGCCCCCTGCCGGGCCT
GGCCTCTGTCCCTGGACACATGGCCCTCCCAAGACCTGGCGTGATCAAGACCATTGGCACCACCGTGGGC
CGCAGGAGGAGAGATGAGCAGCTGTCTCCTGAAGAGGAGGAGAAGCGTCGCATCCGGCGGGAGAGGAACA
AGCTGGCTGCAGCCAAGTGCCGGAACCGACGCCGGGAGCTGACAGAGAAGCTGCAGGCGGAGACAGAGGA
GCTGGAGGAGGAGAAGTCAGGCCTGCAGAAGGAGATTGCTGAGCTGCAGAAGGAGAAGGAGAAGCTGGAG
TTCATGTTGGTGGCTCACGGCCCAGTGTGCAAGATTAGCCCCGAGGAGCGCCGATCGCCCCCAGCCCCTG
GGCTGCAGCCCATGCGCAGTGGGGGTGGCTCGGTGGGCGCTGTAGTGGTGAAACAGGAGCCCCTGGAAGA
GGACAGCCCCTCGTCCTCGTCGGCGGGGCTGGACAAGGCCCAGCGCTCTGTCATCAAGCCCATCAGCATT
GCTGGGGGCTTCTACGGTGAGGAGCCCCTGCACACCCCCATCGTGGTGACCTCCACACCTGCTGTCACTC
CGGGCACCTCGAACCTCGTCTTCACCTATCCTAGCGTCCTGGAGCAGGAGTCACCCGCATCTCCCTCCGA
ATCCTGCTCCAAGGCTCACCGCAGAAGCAGTAGCAGCGGGGACCAATCATCAGACTCCTTGAACTCCCCC
ACTCTGCTGGCTCTGACGCGTGAATTCGATGGATCCGGGGCCACCAACTTTTCCCTGCTGAAGCAGGCTG
GCGACGTCGAGGAGAACCCTGGCCCTGGCTCCGGAGTGAGCAAGGGCGAGGAGGATAACATGGCCATCAT
CAAGGAGTTCATGCGCTTCAAGGTGCACATGGAGGGCTCCGTGAACGGCCACGAGTTCGAGATCGAGGGC
GAGGGCGAGGGCCGCCCCTACGAGGGCACCCAGACCGCCAAGCTGAAGGTGACCAAGGGTGGCCCCCTGC
CCTTCGCCTGGGACATCCTGTCCCCTCAGTTCATGTACGGCTCCAAGGCCTACGTGAAGCACCCCGCCGA
CATCCCCGACTACTTGAAGCTGTCCTTCCCCGAGGGCTTCAAGTGGGAGCGCGTGATGAACTTCGAGGAC
GGCGGCGTGGTGACCGTGACCCAGGACTCCTCCCTGCAGGACGGCGAGTTCATCTACAAGGTGAAGCTGC
GCGGCACCAACTTCCCCTCCGACGGCCCCGTAATGCAGAAGAAGACCATGGGCTGGGAGGCCTCCTCCGA
GCGGATGTACCCCGAGGACGGCGCCCTGAAGGGCGAGATCAAGCAGAGGCTGAAGCTGAAGGACGGCGGC
CACTACGACGCTGAGGTCAAGACCACCTACAAGGCCAAGAAGCCCGTGCAGCTGCCCGGCGCCTACAACG
TCAACATCAAGTTGGACATCACCTCCCACAACGAGGACTACACCATCGTGGAACAGTACGAACGCGCCGA
GGGCCGCCACTCCACCGGCGGCATGGACGAGCTGTACAAGTGAATCTAGAACGCGTTAAGTCGACAATCA
ACCTCTGGATTACAAAATTTGTGAAAGATTGACTGGTATTCTTAACTATGTTGCTCCTTTTACGCTATGT
GGATACGCTGCTTTAATGCCTTTGTATCATGCTATTGCTTCCCGTATGGCTTTCATTTTCTCCTCCTTGT
ATAAATCCTGGTTGCTGTCTCTTTATGAGGAGTTGTGGCCCGTTGTCAGGCAACGTGGCGTGGTGTGCAC
TGTGTTTGCTGACGCAACCCCCACTGGTTGGGGCATTGCCACCACCTGTCAGCTCCTTTCCGGGACTTTC
GCTTTCCCCCTCCCTATTGCCACGGCGGAACTCATCGCCGCCTGCCTTGCCCGCTGCTGGACAGGGGCTC
GGCTGTTGGGCACTGACAATTCCGTGGTGTTGTCGGGGAAATCATCGTCCTTTCCTTGGCTGCTCGCCTG
TGTTGCCACCTGGATTCTGCGCGGGACGTCCTTCTGCTACGTCCCTTCGGCCCTCAATCCAGCGGACCTT
CCTTCCCGCGGCCTGCTGCCGGCTCTGCGGCCTCTTCCGCGTCTTCGCCTTCGCCCTCAGACGAGTCGGA
TCTCCCTTTGGGCCGCTTCCCCGCATCGATACCGTCGACCTCGAGACCTAGAAAAACATGGAGCAATCAC
AAGTAGCAATACAGCAGCTACCAATGCTGATTGTGCCTGGCTAGAAGCACAAGAGGAGGAGGAGGTGGGT
TTTCCAGTCACACCTCAGGTACCTTTAAGACCAATGACTTACAAGGCAGCTGTAGATCTTAGCCACTTTT
TAAAAGAAAAGGGGGGACTGGAAGGGCTAATTCACTCCCAACGAAGACAAGATATCCTTGATCTGTGGAT
CTACCACACACAAGGCTACTTCCCTGATTGGCAGAACTACACACCAGGGCCAGGGATCAGATATCCACTG
ACCTTTGGATGGTGCTACAAGGCTAGTTTAAGCAGATAGCAACGTTCGTCTGAGTTTGCTAGCAGAACTA
GTACCAGTTGAGCAAGAGAAGGTAGAAGAAGCCAATGAAGGAGAGAACACCCGCTTGTTACACCCTGTGA
GCCTGCATGGGATGGATGACCCGGAGAGAGAAGTATTAGAGTGGAGGTTTGACAGCCGCCTAGCATTTCA
TCACATGGCCCGAGAGCTGCATCCGGACTGTACTGGGTCTCTCTGGTTAGACCAGATCTGAGCCTGGGAG
CTCTCTGGCTAACTAGGGAACCCACTGCTTAAGCCTCAATAAAGCTTGCCTTGAGTGCTTCAAGTAGTGT
GTGCCCGTCTGTTGTGTGACTCTGGTAACTAGAGATCCCTCAGACCCTTTTAGTCAGTGTGGAAAATCTC
TAGCAGGGCCCGTTTAAACCCGCTGATCAGCCTCGACTGTGCCTTCTAGTTGCCAGCCATCTGTTGTTTG
CCCCTCCCCCGTGCCTTCCTTGACCCTGGAAGGTGCCACTCCCACTGTCCTTTCCTAATAAAATGAGGAA
ATTGCATCGCATTGTCTGAGTAGGTGTCATTCTATTCTGGGGGGTGGGGTGGGGCAGGACAGCAAGGGGG
AGGATTGGGAAGACAATAGCAGGCATGCTGGGGATGCGGTGGGCTCTATGGCTTCTGAGGCGGAAAGAAC
CAGCTGGGGCTCTAGGGGGTATCCCC
[124 nt withheld, positions 6397-6520]
C
[91 nt withheld, positions 6522-6612]
A
[49 nt withheld, positions 6614-6662]
CCTTTGACGTTGGAGTCCACGTTCTTT
[37 nt withheld, positions 6690-6726]
ACCCTATCTCGGTCTATTCTTTTGATTTATAAGGGATTTTGCCGATTTCGGCCTATTGGTTAAAAAATGA
GCTGATTTAACAAAAATTTAACGCGAATTAATTCTGTGGAATGTGTGTCAGTTAGGGTGTGGAAAGTCCC
CAGGCTCCCCAGCAGGCAGAAGTATGCAAAGCATGCATCTCAATTAGTCAGCAACCAGGTGTGGAAAGTC
CCCAGGCTCCCCAGCAGGCAGAAGTATGCAAAGCATGCATCTCAATTAGTCAGCAACCATAGTCCCGCCC
CTAACTCCGCCCATCCCGCCCCTAACTCCGCCCAGTTCCGCCCATTCTCCGCCCCATGGCTGACTAATTT
TTTTTATTTATGCAGAGGCCGAGGCCGCCTCTGCCTCTGAGCTATTCCAGAAGTAGTGAGGAGGCTTTTT
TGGAGGCCTAGGCTTTTGCAAAAAGCTCCCGGGAGCTTGTATATCCATTTTCGGATCTGATCAGCACGTG
TTGACAATTAATCATCGGCATAGTATATCGGCATAGTATAATACGACAAGGTGAGGAACTAAACCATGGC
CAAGTTGACCAGTGCCGTTCCGGTGCTCACCGCGCGCGACGTCGCCGGAGCGGTCGAGTTCTGGACCGAC
CGGCTCGGGTTCTCCCGGGACTTCGTGGAGGACGACTTCGCCGGTGTGGTCCGGGACGACGTGACCCTGT
TCATCAGCGCGGTCCAGGACCAGGTGGTGCCGGACAACACCCTGGCCTGGGTGTGGGTGCGCGGCCTGGA
CGAGCTGTACGCCGAGTGGTCGGAGGTCGTGTCCACGAACTTCCGGGACGCCTCCGGGCCGGCCATGACC
GAGATCGGCGAGCAGCCGTGGGGGCGGGAGTTCGCCCTGCGCGACCCGGCCGGCAACTGCGTGCACTTCG
TGGCCGAGGAGCAGGACTGACACGTGCTACGAGATTTCGATTCCACCGCCGCCTTCTATGAAAGGTTGGG
CTTCGGAATCGTTTTCCGGGACGCCGGCTGGATGATCCTCCAGCGCGGGGATCTCATGCTGGAGTTCTTC
GCCCACCCCAACTTGTTTATTGCAGCTTATAATGGTTACAAATAAAGCAATAGCATCACAAATTTCACAA
ATAAAGCATTTTTTTCACTGCATTCTAGTTGTGGTTTGTCCAAACTCATCAATGTATCTTATCATGTCTG
TATACCGTCGACCTCTAGCTAGAGCTTGGCGTAATCATGGTCATAGCTGTTTCCTGTGTGAAATTGTTAT
CCGCTCACAATTCCACACAACATACGAGCCGGAAGCATAAAGTGTAAAGCCTGGGGTGCCTAATGAGTGA
GCTAACTCACATTAATTGCGTTGCGCTCACTGCCCGCTTTCCAGTCGGGAAACCTGTCGTGCCAGCTGCA
TTAATGAATCGGCCAACGCGCGGGGAGAGGCGGTTTGCGTATTGGGCGCTCTTCCGCTTCCTCGCTCACT
GACTCGCTGCGCTCGGTCGTTCGGCTGCGGCGAGCGGTATCAGCTCACTCAAAGGCGGTAATACGGTTAT
CCACAGAATCAGGGGATAACGCAGGAAAGAACATGTGAGCAAAAGGCCAGCAAAAGGCCAGGAACCGTAA
AAAGGCCGCGTTGCTGGCGTTTTTCCATAGGCTCCGCCCCCCTGACGAGCATCACAAAAATCGACGCTCA
AGTCAGAGGTGGCGAAACCCGACAGGACTATAAAGATACCAGGCGTTTCCCCCTGGAAGCTCCCTCGTGC
GCTCTCCTGTTCCGACCCTGCCGCTTACCGGATACCTGTCCGCCTTTCTCCCTTCGGGAAGCGTGGCGCT
TTCTCATAGCTCACGCTGTAGGTATCTCAGTTCGGTGTAGGTCGTTCGCTCCAAGCTGGGCTGTGTGCAC
GAACCCCCCGTTCAGCCCGACCGCTGCGCCTTATCCGGTAACTATCGTCTTGAGTCCAACCCGGTAAGAC
ACGACTTATCGCCACTGGCAGCAGCCACTGGTAACAGGATTAGCAGAGCGAGGTATGTAGGCGGTGCTAC
AGAGTTCTTGAAGTGGTGGCCTAACTACGGCTACACTAGAAGAACAGTATTTGGTATCTGCGCTCTGCTG
AAGCCAGTTACCTTCGGAAAAAGAGTTGGTAGCTCTTGATCCGGCAAACAAACCACCGCTGGTAGCGGTG
GTTTTTTTGTTTGCAAGCAGCAGATTACGCGCAGAAAAAAAGGATCTCAAGAAGATCCTTTGATCTTTTC
TACGGGGTCTGACGCTCAGTGGAACGAAAACTCACGTTAAGGGATTTTGGTCATGAGATTATCAAAAAGG
ATCTTCACCTAGATCCTTTTAAATTAAAAATGAAGTTTTAAATCAATCTAAAGTATATATGAGTAAACTT
GGTCTGACAGTTACCAATGCTTAATCAGTGAGGCACCTATCTCAGCGATCTGTCTATTTCGTTCATCCAT
AGTTGCCTGACTCCCCGTCGTGTAGATAACTACGATACGGGAGGGCTTACCATCTGGCCCCAGTGCTGCA
ATGATACCGCGAGACCCACGCTCACCGGCTCCAGATTTATCAGCAATAAACCAGCCAGCCGGAAGGGCCG
AGCGCAGAAGTGGTCCTGCAACTTTATCCGCCTCCATCCAGTCTATTAATTGTTGCCGGGAAGCTAGAGT
AAGTAGTTCGCCAGTTAATAGTTTGCGCAACGTTGTTGCCATTGCTACAGGCATCGTGGTGTCACGCTCG
TCGTTTGGTATGGCTTCATTCAGCTCCGGTTCCCAACGATCAAGGCGAGTTACATGATCCCCCATGTTGT
GCAAAAAAGCGGTTAGCTCCTTCGGTCCTCCGATCGTTGTCAGAAGTAAGTTGGCCGCAGTGTTATCACT
CATGGTTATGGCAGCACTGCATAATTCTCTTACTGTCATGCCATCCGTAAGATGCTTTTCTGTGACTGGT
GAGTACTCAACCAAGTCATTCTGAGAATAGTGTATGCGGCGACCGAGTTGCTCTTGCCCGGCGTCAATAC
GGGATAATACCGCGCCACATAGCAGAACTTTAAAAGTGCTCATCATTGGAAAACGTTCTTCGGGGCGAAA
ACTCTCAAGGATCTTACCGCTGTTGAGATCCAGTTCGATGTAACCCACTCGTGCACCCAACTGATCTTCA
GCATCTTTTACTTTTACCAGCGTTTCTGGGTGAGCAAAAACAGGAAGGCAAAATGCCGCAAAAAAGGGAA
TAAGGGCGACACGGAAATGTTGAATACTCATACTCTTCCTTTTTCAATATTATTGAAGCATTTATCAGGG
TTATTGTCTCATGAGCGGATACATATTTGAATGTATTTAGAAAAATAAACAAATAGGGGTTCCGCGCACA
TTTCCCCGAAAAGTGCCACCTGACGTCGACGGATCGGGAGATCT
Features (pLannotate 1.2.2; 32 found; start..end, strand, type, name):
     11..63      -  misc_feature   bom (fragment): basis of mobility region from pBR322
    218..597     +  enhancer       CMV enhancer: human cytomegalovirus immediate early enhancer
    598..797     +  promoter       CMV promoter: human cytomegalovirus (CMV) immediate early promoter
    815..995     +  LTR            5' LTR (truncated): truncated 5' long terminal repeat (LTR) from HIV-1
   1042..1167    +  misc_feature   HIV-1 Ψ: packaging signal of human immunodeficiency virus type 1
   1151..1514    +  CDS            HIV-1 gag (fragment): gag protein from human immunodeficiency virus 1; gag
   1660..1893    +  misc_feature   RRE: The Rev response element (RRE) of HIV-1 allows for Rev-dependent mRNA export from the nucleus to the cytoplasm.
   2270..2370    +  CDS            Rev (fragment): human immunodeficiency virus 1 (HIV-1) Rev protein; rev; enhances nuclear export of unspliced and incompletely spliced viral mRNAs
   2420..2537    +  misc_feature   cPPT/CTS: central polypurine tract and central termination sequence of HIV-1
   2581..2795    +  protein_bind   tetracycline response element (fragment): contains seven copies of the tetracycline operator tetO tetracycline repressor TetR
   2813..2851    +  promoter       minimal CMV promoter: human cytomegalovirus (CMV) immediate early promoter
   2958..3935    +  CDS            FOSL2: FOSL2_HUMAN - Also known as FRA2. Experimental evidence at protein level: Swiss-Prot protein existence level 1. Controls osteoclast survival and size. As a dimer with JUN, activates LIF transcription. Activates CEBPB transcription in PGE2- activated osteoblasts. From Homo sapiens (Human).
   4026..4730    +  CDS            mCherry: mCherry is a basic (constitutively fluorescent) red fluorescent protein published in 2004, derived from Discosoma sp.. It is reported to be a very rapidly-maturing monomer with low acid sensitivity.
   4756..5344    +  misc_feature   WPRE: woodchuck hepatitis virus posttranscriptional regulatory element
   5329..5691    +  CDS            nef (fragment): NEF_HV1LA - Experimental evidence at protein level: Swiss-Prot protein existence level 1. Extracellular Nef protein targets CD4(+) T-lymphocytes for apoptosis by interacting with CXCR4 surface receptors. From Human immunodeficiency virus type 1 group M subtype B (isolate Lai) (HIV-1).
   5738..5907    +  LTR            5' LTR (fragment): 5' long terminal repeat (LTR) from HIV-1
   5915..6095    +  LTR            5' LTR (truncated): truncated 5' long terminal repeat (LTR) from HIV-1
   6127..6351    +  polyA_signal   bGH poly(A) signal: bovine growth hormone polyadenylation signal
   6355..6376    +  promoter       SV40 promoter (fragment): SV40 enhancer and early promoter
   6397..6825    +  rep_origin     f1 ori (sequence partly withheld): f1 bacteriophage origin of replication; arrow indicates direction of (+) strand synthesis
   6839..7168    +  promoter       SV40 promoter: SV40 enhancer and early promoter
   7216..7263    +  promoter       EM7 promoter: synthetic bacterial promoter&nbsp
   7282..7656    +  CDS            BleoR: antibiotic-binding protein; Sh ble from Streptoalloteichus hindustanus; confers resistance to bleomycin, phleomycin, and Zeocin™
   7666..7791    +  CDS            ble (fragment): BLE_KLEPN - Experimental evidence at protein level: Swiss-Prot protein existence level 1. Binding protein with a strong affinity to the bleomycin family of antibiotics. Binds to CL990; an antimitotic-antibiotic compound. From Klebsiella pneumoniae.
   7786..7907    +  polyA_signal   SV40 poly(A) signal: SV40 polyadenylation signal
   7980..7996    -  protein_bind   lac operator: The lac repressor binds to the lac operator to inhibit transcription in E. coli. This inhibition can be relieved by adding lactose or isopropyl-β-D-thiogalactopyranoside (IPTG). lac repressor encoded by lacI
   8004..8034    -  promoter       lac promoter: promoter for the E. coli lac operon
   8049..8070    -  protein_bind   CAP binding site: CAP binding activates transcription in the presence of cAMP. E. coli catabolite activator protein
   8083..8175    -  CDS            lacI (fragment): lac repressor; lacI; The lac repressor binds to the lac operator to inhibit transcription in E. coli. This inhibition can be relieved by adding lactose or isopropyl-β-D-thiogalactopyranoside (IPTG).
   8358..8946    -  rep_origin     ori: high-copy-number ColE1/pMB1/pBR322/pUC origin of replication
   9117..9977    -  CDS            AmpR: β-lactamase; bla; confers resistance to ampicillin, carbenicillin, and related antibiotics
   9978..10082   -  promoter       AmpR promoter: bla
