[The description below was written by a language model from this plasmid's Addgene catalogue record and pLannotate feature annotations shown in this document.]
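Description:
Tet-O-FUW-FOSL2-P2A-mCherry is a 10,130 bp HIV-1-based lentiviral transfer plasmid built on the Tet-O-FUW backbone for doxycycline/tetracycline-inducible expression of human FOSL2 (FRA2), an AP-1 family transcription factor, in mammalian cells. In bacteria it is maintained through a high-copy ColE1/pUC-type origin and selected with ampicillin via the AmpR (β-lactamase) cassette. An f1 origin is also present. Outside the viral region, the backbone carries an SV40 promoter/EM7 promoter–BleoR cassette with an SV40 poly(A) signal, which could confer Zeocin resistance but would not be packaged into virus.

The viral genome is transcribed from a CMV enhancer/promoter fused to a truncated 5' LTR, followed by the Ψ packaging signal with a partial gag fragment, the RRE for Rev-dependent nuclear export, and the cPPT/CTS. The internal expression cassette consists of a tetracycline response element with tetO repeats joined to a minimal CMV promoter, so transcription depends on a tetracycline-controlled transactivator supplied separately; none is annotated on this plasmid. This promoter drives the FOSL2 open reading frame and then mCherry. According to the construct name the two are linked by a P2A self-cleaving peptide, which lies in the unannotated gap between the coding sequences, so red fluorescence reports on induced cells while the two proteins are produced separately. A WPRE downstream enhances transcript expression, followed by the 3' LTR region and a bGH poly(A) signal.

The record states that an ORF-specific barcode sits close to the 3' LTR, although it is not annotated in the feature table. Such a barcode allows the delivered ORF to be identified by sequencing, consistent with use in pooled overexpression experiments. The associated publication concerns master regulators of tumor-infiltrating regulatory T cells.
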