Addgene plasmid #203860: Tet-O-FUW-FOSL2-P2A-mCherry
Purpose: Tet-inducible lentiviral plasmid expressing FOSL2-P2A-mCherry, with ORF specific barcode close to 3'LTR site
Depositing lab: Andrea Califano. Publication: Systematic elucidation and pharmacological targeting of tumor-infiltrating regulatory T cell master regulators. Obradovic A, Ager C, Turunen M, Nirschl T, Khosravi-Maharlooei M, Iuga A, Jackson CM, Yegnasubramanian S, Tomassoni L, Fernandez EC, McCann P, Rogava M, DeMarzo AM, Kochel CM, Allaf M, Bivalacqua T, Lim M, Realubit R, Karan C, Drake CG, Califano A. Cancer Cell. 2023 May 8;41(5):933-949.e11. doi: 10.1016/j.ccell.2023.04.003. Epub 2023 Apr 27. PubMed 37116491.
Backbone
  Vector backbone: Tet-O-FUW
  Vector type: Mammalian Expression
Growth in bacteria
  Bacterial resistance: Ampicillin, 100 μg/mL
  Growth temperature: 30°C
  Growth strain: NEB Stable
  Copy number: High Copy
Gene/Insert
  Gene/Insert name: FOSL2
  Species: H. sapiens (human)
  Entrez Gene: FOSL2 (a.k.a. ACED, FRA2)
  Cloning method: Restriction Enzyme; 5′ cloning site unknown (unknown if destroyed)
Terms and licenses: Academic/Nonprofit Terms; Industry Terms: Not Available to Industry
How to cite: Tet-O-FUW-FOSL2-P2A-mCherry was a gift from Andrea Califano (Addgene plasmid # 203860 ; http://n2t.net/addgene:203860 ; RRID:Addgene_203860)
